>Addgene plasmid #57890 | mKO2-PCNA-19-SV40NLS-4 | addgene full sequence | sequence record 233994 | Addgene NGS Result
TCCTGCGTTATCCCCTGATTCTGTGGATAACCGTATTACCGCCATGCATTAGTTATTAATAGTAATCAAT
TACGGGGTCATTAGTTCATAGCCCATATATGGAGTTCCGCGTTACATAACTTACGGTAAATGGCCCGCCT
GGCTGACCGCCCAACGACCCCCGCCCATTGACGTCAATAATGACGTATGTTCCCATAGTAACGCCAATAG
GGACTTTCCATTGACGTCAATGGGTGGAGTATTTACGGTAAACTGCCCACTTGGCAGTACATCAAGTGTA
TCATATGCCAAGTACGCCCCCTATTGACGTCAATGACGGTAAATGGCCCGCCTGGCATTATGCCCAGTAC
ATGACCTTATGGGACTTTCCTACTTGGCAGTACATCTACGTATTAGTCATCGCTATTACCATGGTGATGC
GGTTTTGGCAGTACATCAATGGGCGTGGATAGCGGTTTGACTCACGGGGATTTCCAAGTCTCCACCCCAT
TGACGTCAATGGGAGTTTGTTTTGGCACCAAAATCAACGGGACTTTCCAAAATGTCGTAACAACTCCGCC
CCATTGACGCAAATGGGCGGTAGGCGTGTACGGTGGGAGGTCTATATAAGCAGAGCTGGTTTAGTGAACC
GTCAGATCCGCTAGCCACCATGGATCCAAAAAAGAAGAGAAAGGTAGATCCAAAAAAGAAGAGAAAGGTA
GATCCAAAAAAGAAGAGAAAGGTACCGGTCGCCACCATGGTGAGTGTGATTAAACCAGAGATGAAGATGA
GGTACTACATGGACGGCTCCGTCAATGGGCATGAGTTCACAATTGAAGGTGAAGGCACAGGCAGACCTTA
CGAGGGACATCAAGAGATGACACTACGCGTCACAATGGCCGAGGGCGGGCCAATGCCTTTCGCGTTTGAC
TTAGTGTCACACGTGTTCTGTTACGGCCACAGAGTATTTACTAAATATCCAGAAGAGATACCAGACTATT
TCAAACAAGCATTTCCTGAAGGCCTGTCATGGGAAAGGTCGTTGGAGTTCGAAGATGGTGGGTCCGCTTC
AGTCAGTGCGCATATAAGCCTTAGAGGAAACACCTTCTACCACAAATCCAAATTTACTGGGGTTAACTTT
CCTGCCGATGGTCCTATCATGCAAAACCAAAGTGTTGATTGGGAGCCATCAACCGAGAAAATTACTGCCA
GCGACGGAGTTCTGAAGGGTGATGTTACGATGTACCTAAAACTTGAAGGAGGCGGCAATCACAAATGCCA
AATGAAGACTACTTACAAGGCGGCAAAAGAGATTCTTGAAATGCCAGGAGACCATTACATCGGCCATCGC
CTCGTCAGGAAAACCGAAGGCAACATTACTGAGCAGGTAGAAGATGCAGTAGCTCATAGCTCCGGAGAAG
GGCAAGGGCAAGGGCAAGGGCCGGGCCGCGGCTACGCGTATCGATCCATGTTCGAGGCGCGCCTGGTCCA
GGGCTCCATCCTCAAGAAGGTGTTGGAGGCACTCAAGGACCTCATCAACGAGGCCTGCTGGGATATTAGC
TCCAGCGGTGTAAACCTGCAGAGCATGGACTCGTCCCACGTCTCTTTGGTGCAGCTCACCCTGCGGTCTG
AGGGCTTCGACACCTACCGCTGCGACCGCAACCTGGCCATGGGCGTGAACCTCACCAGTATGTCCAAAAT
ACTAAAATGCGCCGGCAATGAAGATATCATTACACTAAGGGCCGAAGATAACGCGGATACCTTGGCGCTA
GTATTTGAAGCACCAAACCAGGAGAAAGTTTCAGACTATGAAATGAAGTTGATGGATTTAGATGTTGAAC
AACTTGGAATTCCAGAACAGGAGTACAGCTGTGTAGTAAAGATGCCTTCTGGTGAATTTGCACGTATATG
CCGAGATCTCAGCCATATTGGAGATGCTGTTGTAATTTCCTGTGCAAAAGACGGAGTGAAATTTTCTGCA
AGTGGAGAACTTGGAAATGGAAACATTAAATTGTCACAGACAAGTAATGTCGATAAAGAGGAGGAAGCTG
TTACCATAGAGATGAATGAACCAGTTCAACTAACTTTTGCACTGAGGTACCTGAACTTCTTTACAAAAGC
CACTCCACTCTCTTCAACGGTGACACTCAGTATGTCTGCAGATGTACCCCTTGTTGTAGAGTATAAAATT
GCGGATATGGGACACTTAAAATACTACTTGGCTCCCAAGATCGAGGATGAAGAAGGATCTTAGGGATCCA
CCGGATCTAGATAACTGATCATAATCAGCCATACCACATTTGTAGAGGTTTTACTTGCTTTAAAAAACCT
CCCACACCTCCCCCTGAACCTGAAACATAAAATGAATGCAATTGTTGTTGTTAACTTGTTTATTGCAGCT
TATAATGGTTACAAATAAAGCAATAGCATCACAAATTTCACAAATAAAGCATTTTTTTCACTGCATTCTA
GTTGTGGTTTGTCCAAACTCATCAATGTATCTTAACGCGTAAATTGTAAGCGTTAATATTTTGTTAAAAT
TCGCGTTAAATTTTTGTTAAATCAGCTCATTTTTTAACCAATAGGCCGAAATCGGCAAAATCCCTTATAA
ATCAAAAGAATAGACCGAGATAGGGT
[37 nt withheld, positions 2617-2653]
AAAGAACGTGGACTCCAACGTCAAAGG
[49 nt withheld, positions 2681-2729]
T
[91 nt withheld, positions 2731-2821]
G
[124 nt withheld, positions 2823-2946]
CAGGTGGCACTTTTCGGGGAAATGTGCGCGGAACCCCTATTTGTTTATTTTTCTAAATACATTCAAATAT
GTATCCGCTCATGAGACAATAACCCTGATAAATGCTTCAATAATATTGAAAAAGGAAGAGTCCTGAGGCG
GAAAGAACCAGCTGTGGAATGTGTGTCAGTTAGGGTGTGGAAAGTCCCCAGGCTCCCCAGCAGGCAGAAG
TATGCAAAGCATGCATCTCAATTAGTCAGCAACCAGGTGTGGAAAGTCCCCAGGCTCCCCAGCAGGCAGA
AGTATGCAAAGCATGCATCTCAATTAGTCAGCAACCATAGTCCCGCCCCTAACTCCGCCCATCCCGCCCC
TAACTCCGCCCAGTTCCGCCCATTCTCCGCCCCATGGCTGACTAATTTTTTTTATTTATGCAGAGGCCGA
GGCCGCCTCGGCCTCTGAGCTATTCCAGAAGTAGTGAGGAGGCTTTTTTGGAGGCCTAGGCTTTTGCAAA
GATCGATCAAGAGACAGGATGAGGATCGTTTCGCATGATTGAACAAGATGGATTGCACGCAGGTTCTCCG
GCCGCTTGGGTGGAGAGGCTATTCGGCTATGACTGGGCACAACAGACAATCGGCTGCTCTGATGCCGCCG
TGTTCCGGCTGTCAGCGCAGGGGCGCCCGGTTCTTTTTGTCAAGACCGACCTGTCCGGTGCCCTGAATGA
ACTGCAAGACGAGGCAGCGCGGCTATCGTGGCTGGCCACGACGGGCGTTCCTTGCGCAGCTGTGCTCGAC
GTTGTCACTGAAGCGGGAAGGGACTGGCTGCTATTGGGCGAAGTGCCGGGGCAGGATCTCCTGTCATCTC
ACCTTGCTCCTGCCGAGAAAGTATCCATCATGGCTGATGCAATGCGGCGGCTGCATACGCTTGATCCGGC
TACCTGCCCATTCGACCACCAAGCGAAACATCGCATCGAGCGAGCACGTACTCGGATGGAAGCCGGTCTT
GTCGATCAGGATGATCTGGACGAAGAGCATCAGGGGCTCGCGCCAGCCGAACTGTTCGCCAGGCTCAAGG
CGAGCATGCCCGACGGCGAGGATCTCGTCGTGACCCATGGCGATGCCTGCTTGCCGAATATCATGGTGGA
AAATGGCCGCTTTTCTGGATTCATCGACTGTGGCCGGCTGGGTGTGGCGGACCGCTATCAGGACATAGCG
TTGGCTACCCGTGATATTGCTGAAGAGCTTGGCGGCGAATGGGCTGACCGCTTCCTCGTGCTTTACGGTA
TCGCCGCTCCCGATTCGCAGCGCATCGCCTTCTATCGCCTTCTTGACGAGTTCTTCTGAGCGGGACTCTG
GGGTTCGAAATGACCGACCAAGCGACGCCCAACCTGCCATCACGAGATTTCGATTCCACCGCCGCCTTCT
ATGAAAGGTTGGGCTTCGGAATCGTTTTCCGGGACGCCGGCTGGATGATCCTCCAGCGCGGGGATCTCAT
GCTGGAGTTCTTCGCCCACCCTAGGGGGAGGCTAACTGAAACACGGAAGGAGACAATACCGGAAGGAACC
CGCGCTATGACGGCAATAAAAAGACAGAATAAAACGCACGGTGTTGGGTCGTTTGTTCATAAACGCGGGG
TTCGGTCCCAGGGCTGGCACTCTGTCGATACCCCACCGAGACCCCATTGGGGCCAATACGCCCGCGTTTC
TTCCTTTTCCCCACCCCACCCCCCAAGTTCGGGTGAAGGCCCAGGGCTCGCAGCCAACGTCGGGGCGGCA
GGCCCTGCCATAGCCTCAGGTTACTCATATATACTTTAGATTGATTTAAAACTTCATTTTTAATTTAAAA
GGATCTAGGTGAAGATCCTTTTTGATAATCTCATGACCAAAATCCCTTAACGTGAGTTTTCGTTCCACTG
AGCGTCAGACCCCGTAGAAAAGATCAAAGGATCTTCTTGAGATCCTTTTTTTCTGCGCGTAATCTGCTGC
TTGCAAACAAAAAAACCACCGCTACCAGCGGTGGTTTGTTTGCCGGATCAAGAGCTACCAACTCTTTTTC
CGAAGGTAACTGGCTTCAGCAGAGCGCAGATACCAAATACTGTTCTTCTAGTGTAGCCGTAGTTAGGCCA
CCACTTCAAGAACTCTGTAGCACCGCCTACATACCTCGCTCTGCTAATCCTGTTACCAGTGGCTGCTGCC
AGTGGCGATAAGTCGTGTCTTACCGGGTTGGACTCAAGACGATAGTTACCGGATAAGGCGCAGCGGTCGG
GCTGAACGGGGGGTTCGTGCACACAGCCCAGCTTGGAGCGAACGACCTACACCGAACTGAGATACCTACA
GCGTGAGCTATGAGAAAGCGCCACGCTTCCCGAAGGGAGAAAGGCGGACAGGTATCCGGTAAGCGGCAGG
GTCGGAACAGGAGAGCGCACGAGGGAGCTTCCAGGGGGAAACGCCTGGTATCTTTATAGTCCTGTCGGGT
TTCGCCACCTCTGACTTGAGCGTCGATTTTTGTGATGCTCGTCAGGGGGGCGGAGCCTATGGAAAAACGC
CAGCAACGCGGCCTTTTTACGGTTCCTGGCCTTTTGCTGGCCTTTTGCTCACATGTTCTT
Features (pLannotate 1.2.2; 18 found; start..end, strand, type, name):
      8..42      +  rep_origin     RSF ori (fragment): Plasmids containing the RSF 1030 origin of replication can be propagated in E. coli cells that contain additional plasmids with compatible origins.
    110..413     +  enhancer       CMV enhancer: human cytomegalovirus immediate early enhancer
    414..617     +  promoter       CMV promoter: human cytomegalovirus (CMV) immediate early promoter
    656..676     +  CDS            SV40 NLS: nuclear localization signal of SV40 (simian virus 40) large T antigen
    680..700     +  CDS            SV40 NLS: nuclear localization signal of SV40 (simian virus 40) large T antigen
    704..724     +  CDS            SV40 NLS: nuclear localization signal of SV40 (simian virus 40) large T antigen
    737..1390    +  CDS            mKO2: mKO2 is a basic (constitutively fluorescent) orange fluorescent protein published in 2008, derived from Verrillofungia concinna. It has moderate acid sensitivity.
   1448..2230    +  CDS            PCNA: PCNA_HUMAN - Experimental evidence at protein level: Swiss-Prot protein existence level 1. Auxiliary protein of DNA polymerase delta and is involved in the control of eukaryotic DNA replication by increasing the polymerase's processibility during elongation of the leading strand. Induces a robust stimulatory effect on the 3'-5' exonuclease and 3'- phosphodiesterase, but not apurinic-apyrimidinic (AP) endonuclease, APEX2 activities. Has to be loaded onto DNA in order to be able to stimulate APEX2. Plays a key role in DNA damage response (DDR) by being conveniently positioned at the replication
   2256..2340    +  CDS            large T antigen (fragment): large T antigen from SV40 (simian virus 40)
   2363..2484    +  polyA_signal   SV40 poly(A) signal: SV40 polyadenylation signal
   2518..2946    -  rep_origin     f1 ori (sequence partly withheld): f1 bacteriophage origin of replication; arrow indicates direction of (+) strand synthesis
   2973..3077    +  promoter       AmpR promoter: bla
   3079..3436    +  promoter       SV40 promoter: SV40 enhancer and early promoter
   3471..4265    +  CDS            NeoR/KanR: aminoglycoside phosphotransferase from Tn5; aph(3')-II (or nptII); confers resistance to neomycin, kanamycin, and G418 (Geneticin®)
   4286..4438    +  CDS            ble (fragment): BLE_KLEPN - Experimental evidence at protein level: Swiss-Prot protein existence level 1. Binding protein with a strong affinity to the bleomycin family of antibiotics. Binds to CL990; an antimitotic-antibiotic compound. From Klebsiella pneumoniae.
   4497..4544    +  polyA_signal   HSV TK poly(A) signal: herpes simplex virus thymidine kinase polyadenylation signal (Cole and Stacy, 1985)
   4635..4651    -  polyA_signal   bGH poly(A) signal (fragment): bovine growth hormone polyadenylation signal
   4873..5461    +  rep_origin     ori: high-copy-number ColE1/pMB1/pBR322/pUC origin of replication
