[The description below was written by a language model from this plasmid's Addgene catalogue record and pLannotate feature annotations shown in this document.]
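Description:
mKO2-PCNA-19-SV40NLS-4 is a mammalian expression plasmid that produces human PCNA (proliferating cell nuclear antigen) fused to the orange fluorescent protein mKO2, intended as a nuclear localization marker for fluorescence imaging (excitation 551 nm, emission 565 nm). The sequenced record is 5,526 nt. It has the layout of a standard fluorescent-protein fusion vector: a high-copy ColE1/pUC-type origin for propagation in E. coli, an f1 origin, and a single NeoR/KanR (Tn5 aminoglycoside phosphotransferase) cassette. That cassette is driven by both a bacterial promoter and the SV40 early promoter and is terminated by the HSV TK polyadenylation signal. This dual arrangement gives kanamycin resistance in bacteria and allows G418 selection of stably transfected mammalian cells.

The expression cassette is driven by the CMV immediate-early enhancer and promoter and terminated by the SV40 poly(A) signal. According to the feature table, the open reading frame begins with three tandem copies of the SV40 large T antigen nuclear localization signal, followed by mKO2 and then, after a short gap consistent with the linker implied by the "19" in the name, the PCNA coding sequence. mKO2 is therefore on the N-terminal side of PCNA. The NLS repeats reinforce nuclear import of the fusion. Because PCNA is the sliding clamp that acts as a processivity factor for DNA polymerase delta and takes part in the DNA damage response, fluorescent PCNA fusions of this kind are commonly used to label the nucleus and to visualize sites of DNA replication and repair in live cells, although the record itself lists only nuclear localization as the purpose. Several small annotations (RSF ori, ble, bGH poly(A) and large T antigen fragments) appear to be partial matches to backbone sequence rather than functional elements.
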