Addgene plasmid #57890: mKO2-PCNA-19-SV40NLS-4
Purpose: Localization: Nucleus, Excitation: 551, Emission: 565
Depositing lab: Michael Davidson. Depositing organization: Florida State University, Tallahassee.
Backbone
  Vector backbone: mKO2
  Backbone size w/o insert (bp): 4750
  Vector type: Mammalian Expression
  Selectable markers: Neomycin (select with G418)
Growth in bacteria
  Bacterial resistance: Kanamycin, 50 μg/mL
  Growth temperature: 37°C
  Growth strain: DH5alpha
  Copy number: High Copy
Gene/Insert
  Gene/Insert name: PCNA-19 SV40NLS (alt name: NM_002592.2)
  Species: H. sapiens (human)
  Entrez Gene: PCNA (a.k.a. ATLD2)
  Promoter: CMV
  Tag / fusion protein: mKO2
  Cloning method: Unknown
  Sequencing primers: 5′ CMV-F; 3′ SV40pA-R
Terms and licenses: Academic/Nonprofit Terms; Industry Terms: Not Available to Industry
Depositor comments: . Excitation = 551; Emission = 565
How to cite: mKO2-PCNA-19-SV40NLS-4 was a gift from Michael Davidson (Addgene plasmid # 57890 ; http://n2t.net/addgene:57890 ; RRID:Addgene_57890)
