>Addgene plasmid #57890 | mKO2-PCNA-19-SV40NLS-4 | depositor partial sequence | sequence record 89041 | insert sequence
CGACGTCAGATCCGCTAGCCACCATGGATCCAAAAAAGAAGAGAAAGGTAGATCCAAAAAAGAAGAGAAA
GGTAGATCCAAAAAAGAAGAGAAAGGTACCGGTCGCCACCATGGTGAGTGTGATTAAACCAGAGATGAAG
ATGAGGTACTACATGGACGGCTCCGTCAATGGGCATGAGTTCACAATTGAAGGTGAAGGCACAGGCAGAC
CTTACGAGGGACATCAAGAGATGACACTACGCGTCACAATGGCCGAGGGCGGGCCAATGCCTTTCGCGTT
TGACTTAGTGTCACACGTGTTCTGTTACGGCCACAGAGTATTTACTAAATATCCAGAAGAGATACCAGAC
TATTTCAAACAAGCATTTCCTGAAGGCCTGTCATGGGAAAGGTCGTTGGAGTTCGAAGATGGTGGGTCCG
CTTCAGTCAGTGCGCATATAAGCCTTAGAGGAAACACCTTCTACCACAAATCCAAATTTACTGGGGTTAA
CTTTCCTGCCGATGGTCCTATCATGCAAAACCAAAGTGTTGATTGGGAGCCATCAACCGAGAAAATTACT
GCCAGCGACGGAGTTCTGAAGGGTGATGTTACGATGTACCTAAAACTTGAAGGAGGCGGCAATCACAAAT
GCCAAATGAAGACTACTTACAAGGCGGCAAAAGAGATTCTTGAAATGCCAGGAGACCATTACATCGGCCA
TCGCCTCGTCAGGAAAACCGAAGGCAACATTACTGAGCAGGTAGAAGATGCAGTAGCTCATAGCTCCGGA
GAAGGGCAAGGGCAAGGGCAAGGGCCGGGCCGCGGCTACGCGTATCGATCCATGTTCGAGGCGCGCCTGG
TCCAGGGCTCCATCCTCAAGAAGGTGTTGGAGGCACTCAAGGACCTCATCAACGAGGCCTGCTGGGATAT
TAGCTCCAGCGGTGTAAACCTGCAGAGCATGGACTCGTCCCACGTCTCTTTGGTGCAGCTCACCCTGCGG
TCTGAGGGCTTCGACACCTACCGCTGCGACCGCAACCTGGCCATGGGCGTGAACCTCACCAGTATGTCCA
AAATACTAAAATGCGCCGGCAATGAAGATATCATTACACTAAGGGCCGAAGATAACGCGGATACCTTGGC
GCTAGTATTTGAAGCACCAAACCAGGAGAAAGTTTCAGACTATGAAATGAAGTTGATGGATTTAGATGTT
GAACAACTTGGAATTCCAGAACAGGAGTACAGCTGTGTAGTAAAGATGCCTTCTGGTGAATTTGCACGTA
TATGCCGAGATCTCAGCCATATTGGAGATGCTGTTGTAATTTCCTGTGCAAAAGACGGAGTGAAATTTTC
TGCAAGTGGAGAACTTGGAAATGGAAACATTAAATTGTCACAGACAAGTAATGTCGATAAAGAGGAGGAA
GCTGTTACCATAGAGATGAATGAACCAGTTCAACTAACTTTTGCACTGAGGTACCTGAACTTCTTTACAA
AAGCCACTCCACTCTCTTCAACGGTGACACTCAGTATGTCTGCAGATGTACCCCTTGTTGTAGAGTATAA
AATTGCGGATATGGGACACTTAAAATACTACTTGGCTCCCAAGATCGAGGATGAAGAAGGATCTTAGGGA
TCCACCGGATCTAGATAACTGATCATAATCAGCCATACCACATT
